Addgene plasmid #145352: pCellFree_G06_ZIKV NS1
Purpose: Cell-free expression vector for Zika virus NS1 protein with C-term mCherry
Depositing lab: Rob Parton. Depositing organization: University of Queensland. Publication: Mapping Interactions among Cell-Free Expressed Zika Virus Proteins. Varasteh Moradi S, Gagoski D, Mureev S, Walden P, McMahon KA, Parton RG, Johnston WA, Alexandrov K. J Proteome Res. 2020 Apr 3;19(4):1522-1532. doi: 10.1021/acs.jproteome.9b00771. Epub 2020 Mar 9. PubMed 32081002.
Backbone
  Vector backbone: pCellFree_G08
  Vector type: Bacterial Expression
Growth in bacteria
  Bacterial resistance: Ampicillin, 100 μg/mL
  Growth temperature: 37°C
  Growth strain: DH5alpha
  Copy number: High Copy
Gene/Insert
  Gene/Insert name: ZIKV NS1
  Species: NC_012532 (ZIKAV)
  Promoter: T7
  Tag / fusion protein: mCherry and 8xHis (C terminal on backbone)
  Cloning method: Gateway Cloning
Terms and licenses: Academic/Nonprofit Terms; Industry Terms: Not Available to Industry
How to cite: pCellFree_G06_ZIKV NS1 was a gift from Rob Parton (Addgene plasmid # 145352 ; http://n2t.net/addgene:145352 ; RRID:Addgene_145352)
