[The description below was written by a language model from this plasmid's Addgene catalogue record and pLannotate feature annotations shown in this document.]
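Description:
pCellFree_G06_ZIKV NS1 is a small (about 4.5 kb) Gateway-derived expression plasmid made for producing the Zika virus non-structural protein NS1 in a cell-free transcription/translation system. It is catalogued as a bacterial expression vector. It is propagated in E. coli as a high-copy plasmid through a ColE1/pUC-type origin and is selected with ampicillin via the β-lactamase gene and its own promoter. The name points to a G06 vector, whereas the backbone field lists pCellFree_G08. The record does not resolve this discrepancy.

The expression cassette begins with a T7 promoter. About 130 bp of unannotated leader sequence follow, whose function the record does not state. The NS1 open reading frame, roughly 1.05 kb, sits between attB1 and attB2 sites, which are the scars left by Gateway recombinational cloning. The automated annotation labels this region as a fragment of the Japanese encephalitis virus polyprotein. This most likely reflects homology between flavivirus NS1 proteins, since the catalogue identifies the insert as Zika virus NS1. Downstream of attB2 the insert continues into mCherry, giving a C-terminal red fluorescent fusion. The catalogue also lists a backbone-encoded 8xHis tag, which the feature table does not annotate separately. A T7 terminator closes the transcription unit. The lac promoter/operator, CAP site and lacI fragment lie on the opposite strand outside the cassette and appear to be backbone remnants.

The fluorescent fusion allows cell-free expressed NS1 to be detected. The associated work used such constructs to map interactions among Zika virus proteins.
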