Features (pLannotate 1.2.2; 14 found; start..end, strand, type, name):
      7..25      +  promoter       T7 promoter: promoter for bacteriophage T7 RNA polymerase
    160..184     +  protein_bind   attB1: mutant version of attB; recombination site for the Gateway® BP reaction BP Clonase™
    187..1242    +  CDS            POLS_JAEVJ (fragment): Experimental evidence at protein level: Swiss-Prot protein existence level 1. [Non-structural protein 1']: May play a role in neuroinvasiveness. From Japanese encephalitis virus (strain Jaoars982) (JEV).
   1244..1268    -  protein_bind   attB2: mutant version of attB; recombination site for the Gateway® BP reaction BP Clonase™
   1294..1992    +  CDS            mCherry: mCherry is a basic (constitutively fluorescent) red fluorescent protein published in 2004, derived from Discosoma sp.. It is reported to be a very rapidly-maturing monomer with low acid sensitivity.
   2199..2230    +  CDS            SET1 (fragment): solubility-enhancement tag derived from T7 phage gene 10B
   2248..2294    +  terminator     T7 terminator: transcription terminator for bacteriophage T7 RNA polymerase
   2396..2412    -  protein_bind   lac operator: The lac repressor binds to the lac operator to inhibit transcription in E. coli. This inhibition can be relieved by adding lactose or isopropyl-β-D-thiogalactopyranoside (IPTG). lac repressor encoded by lacI
   2420..2450    -  promoter       lac promoter: promoter for the E. coli lac operon
   2465..2486    -  protein_bind   CAP binding site: CAP binding activates transcription in the presence of cAMP. E. coli catabolite activator protein
   2499..2591    -  CDS            lacI (fragment): lac repressor; lacI; The lac repressor binds to the lac operator to inhibit transcription in E. coli. This inhibition can be relieved by adding lactose or isopropyl-β-D-thiogalactopyranoside (IPTG).
   2774..3362    -  rep_origin     ori: high-copy-number ColE1/pMB1/pBR322/pUC origin of replication
   3533..4393    -  CDS            AmpR: β-lactamase; bla; confers resistance to ampicillin, carbenicillin, and related antibiotics
   4394..4498    -  promoter       AmpR promoter: bla
>Addgene plasmid #145352 | pCellFree_G06_ZIKV NS1 | addgene full sequence | sequence record 305820 | Addgene NGS Result
GACGTCTAATACGACTCACTATAGGGACATCTTAAGTTTATTTTATTTTATTTTATTTTATTTTATTTTA
TTTTATTTTATTTTATTTTATTTTATTTAACCATGACAGTAATGTATAAAGTCTGTAAAGACATTAAACA
CGTAAGTGAAACCATGGGCACAAGTTTGTACAAAAAAGCAGGCTTCGACGTGGGGTGCTCAGTGGACTTC
TCAAAAAAGGAAACGAGATGTGGCACGGGGGTATTCATCTATAATGATGTTGAAGCCTGGAGGGACCGGT
ACAAGTACCATCCTGACTCCCCCCGCAGATTGGCAGCAGCAGTCAAGCAGGCCTGGGAAGAGGGGATCTG
TGGGATCTCATCCGTTTCAAGAATGGAAAACATCATGTGGAAATCAGTAGAAGGGGAGCTCAATGCTATC
CTAGAGGAGAATGGAGTTCAACTGACAGTTGTTGTGGGATCTGTAAAAAACCCCATGTGGAGAGGTCCAC
AAAGATTGCCAGTGCCTGTGAATGAGCTGCCCCACGGCTGGAAAGCCTGGGGGAAATCGTATTTTGTTAG
GGCGGCAAAGACCAACAACAGTTTTGTTGTCGACGGTGACACACTGAAGGAATGTCCGCTTGAGCACAGA
GCATGGAATAGTTTTCTTGTGGAGGATCACGGGTTTGGAGTCTTCCACACCAGTGTCTGGCTTAAGGTCA
GAGAAGATTACTCATTAGAATGTGACCCAGCCGTCATAGGAACAGCTGTTAAGGGAAGGGAGGCCGCGCA
CAGTGATCTGGGCTATTGGATTGAAAGTGAAAAGAATGACACATGGAGGCTGAAGAGGGCCCACCTGATT
GAGATGAAAACATGTGAATGGCCAAAGTCTCACACATTGTGGACAGATGGAGTAGAAGAAAGTGATCTTA
TCATACCCAAGTCTTTAGCTGGTCCACTCAGCCACCACAACACCAGAGAGGGTTACAGAACCCAAGTGAA
AGGGCCTTGGCACAGTGAAGAGCTTGAAATCCGGTTTGAGGAATGTCCAGGCACCAAGGTTTACGTGGAG
GAGACATGCGGAACTAGAGGACCATCTCTGAGATCAACTACTGCAAGTGGAAGGGTCATTGAGGAATGGT
GCTGTAGGGAATGCACAATGCCCCCACTATCGTTTCGAGCAAAAGACGGCTGCTGGTATGGAATGGAGAT
AAGGCCCAGGAAAGAACCAGAGAGCAACTTAGTGAGGTCAATGGTGACAGCGAACCCAGCTTTCTTGTAC
AAAGTGGTGCTGGAGGTGCTCTTCCAGGGCCCGAAGGGCGAGGAGGATAACATGGCCATCATCAAGGAGT
TCATGCGCTTCAAGGTGCACATGGAGGGCTCCGTGAACGGCCACGAGTTCGAGATCGAGGGCGAGGGCGA
GGGCCGCCCCTACGAGGGCACCCAGACCGCCAAGCTGAAGGTGACCAAGGGTGGCCCCCTGCCCTTCGCC
TGGGACATCCTGTCCCCTCAGTTCATGTACGGCTCCAAGGCCTACGTGAAGCACCCCGCCGACATCCCCG
ACTACTTGAAGCTGTCCTTCCCCGAGGGCTTCAAGTGGGAGCGCGTGATGAACTTCGAGGACGGCGGCGT
GGTGACCGTGACCCAGGACTCCTCCCTGCAGGACGGCGAGTTCATCTACAAGGTGAAGCTGCGCGGCACC
AACTTCCCCTCCGACGGCCCCGTAATGCAGAAGAAGACTATGGGCTGGGAGGCCTCCTCCGAGCGGATGT
ACCCCGAGGACGGCGCCCTGAAGGGCGAGATCAAGCAGAGGCTGAAGCTGAAGGACGGCGGCCACTACGA
CGCTGAGGTCAAGACCACCTACAAGGCCAAGAAGCCCGTGCAGCTGCCCGGCGCCTACAACGTCAACATC
AAGTTGGACATCACCTCCCACAACGAGGACTACACCATCGTGGAACAGTACGAACGCGCCGAGGGCCGCC
ACTCCACCGGCGGCATGGACGAGCTGTACAAGACCTCTGGTCACCACCATCACCACCATCACCACTAAGC
GGCCGCCCTCCTCCTCCTTTCTTGTTCCTTTCACGTCGCCTTCTCGGTTGTAGCTGGCAGACGACGAGTC
TTACTTTTACGTGTACTTCTCTATAGATGATGTATGATCTCTCTGCATGCGTGTTCGTGCATGTGTCCGT
GTGTTGGGTACGCGTGGTACCCTGCAGGAAGGAAGCTGAGTTGGCTGCTGCCACCGCTGAGCAATAACTA
GTAATTACTAGCATAACCCCTTGGGGCCTCTAAACGGGTCTTGAGGGGGTTTTTTGCTGAAAGGAGGACA
GCTGATGATTGTCATGCTTGCCATCTGTTTTCTTGCAAGGTCAGAGGAATTCGTAATCATGGTCATAGCT
GTTTCCTGTGTGAAATTGTTATCCGCTCACAATTCCACACAACATACGAGCCGGAAGCATAAAGTGTAAA
GCCTGGGGTGCCTAATGAGTGAGCTAACTCACATTAATTGCGTTGCGCTCACTGCCCGCTTTCCAGTCGG
GAAACCTGTCGTGCCAGCTGCATTAATGAATCGGCCAACGCGCGGGGAGAGGCGGTTTGCGTATTGGGCG
CTCTTCCGCTTCCTCGCTCACTGACTCGCTGCGCTCGGTCGTTCGGCTGCGGCGAGCGGTATCAGCTCAC
TCAAAGGCGGTAATACGGTTATCCACAGAATCAGGGGATAACGCAGGAAAGAACATGTGAGCAAAAGGCC
AGCAAAAGGCCAGGAACCGTAAAAAGGCCGCGTTGCTGGCGTTTTTCCATAGGCTCCGCCCCCCTGACGA
GCATCACAAAAATCGACGCTCAAGTCAGAGGTGGCGAAACCCGACAGGACTATAAAGATACCAGGCGTTT
CCCCCTGGAAGCTCCCTCGTGCGCTCTCCTGTTCCGACCCTGCCGCTTACCGGATACCTGTCCGCCTTTC
TCCCTTCGGGAAGCGTGGCGCTTTCTCATAGCTCACGCTGTAGGTATCTCAGTTCGGTGTAGGTCGTTCG
CTCCAAGCTGGGCTGTGTGCACGAACCCCCCGTTCAGCCCGACCGCTGCGCCTTATCCGGTAACTATCGT
CTTGAGTCCAACCCGGTAAGACACGACTTATCGCCACTGGCAGCAGCCACTGGTAACAGGATTAGCAGAG
CGAGGTATGTAGGCGGTGCTACAGAGTTCTTGAAGTGGTGGCCTAACTACGGCTACACTAGAAGAACAGT
ATTTGGTATCTGCGCTCTGCTGAAGCCAGTTACCTTCGGAAAAAGAGTTGGTAGCTCTTGATCCGGCAAA
CAAACCACCGCTGGTAGCGGTGGTTTTTTTGTTTGCAAGCAGCAGATTACGCGCAGAAAAAAAGGATCTC
AAGAGGATCCTTTGATCTTTTCTACGGGGTCTGACGCTCAGTGGAACGAAAACTCACGTTAAGGGATTTT
GGTCATGAGATTATCAAAAAGGATCTTCACCTAGATCCTTTTAAATTAAAAATGAAGTTTTAAATCAATC
TAAAGTATATATGAGTAAACTTGGTCTGACAGTTACCAATGCTTAATCAGTGAGGCACCTATCTCAGCGA
TCTGTCTAGTTCGTTCATCCATAGTTGCCTGACTCCCCGTCGTGTAGATAACTACGATACGGGAGGGCTT
ACCATCTGGCCCCAGTGCTGCAATGATACCGCGAGACCCACGCTCACCGGCTCCAGATTTATCAGCAATA
AACCAGCCAGCCGGAAGGGCCGAGCGCAGAAGTGGTCCTGCAACTTTATCCGCCTCCATCCAGTCTATTA
ATTGTTGCCGGGAAGCTAGAGTAAGTAGTTCGCCAGTTAATAGTTTGCGCAACGTTGTTGCCATTGCTAC
AGGCATCGTGGTGTCACGCTCGTCGTTTGGTATGGCTTCATTCAGCTCCGGTTCCCAACGATCAAGGCGA
GTTACATGATCCCCCATGTTGTGCAAAAAAGCGGTTAGCTCCTTCGGTCCTCCGATCGTTGTCAGAAGTA
AGTTGGCCGCAGTGTTATCACTCATGGTTATGGCAGCACTGCATAATTCTCTTACTGTCATGCCATCCGT
AAGATGCTTTTCTGTGACTGGTGAGTACTCAACCAAGTCATTCTGAGAATAGTGTATGCGGCGACCGAGT
TGCTCTTGCCCGGCGTCAATACGGGATAATACCGCGCCACATAGCAGAACTTTAAAAGTGCTCATCATTG
GAAAACGTTCTTCGGGGCGAAAACTCTCAAGGATCTTACCGCTGTTGAGATCCAGTTCGATGTAACCCAC
TCGTGCACCCAACTGATCTTCAGCATCTTTTACTTTCACCAGCGTTTCTGGGTGAGCAAAAACAGGAAGG
CAAAATGCCGCAAAAAAGGGAATAAGGGCGACACGGAAATGTTGAATACTCATACTCTTCCTTTTTCAAT
ATTATTGAAGCATTTATCAGGGTTATTGTCTCATGAGCGGATACATATTTGAATGTATTTAGAAAAATAA
ACAAATAGGGGTTCCGCGCACATTTCCCCGAAAAGTGCCACCT
